>Addgene plasmid #227958 | pcDNA-pDEST_TMEM192_BirA_Flag | addgene full sequence | sequence record 455455 | Addgene NGS Result
CTGTCTATTTCGTTCATCCATAGTTGCCTGACTCCCCGTCGTGTAGATAACTACGATACGGGAGGGCTTA
CCATCTGGCCCCAGTGCTGCAATGATACCGCGAGACCCACGCTCACCGGCTCCAGATTTATCAGCAATAA
ACCAGCCAGCCGGAAGGGCCGAGCGCAGAAGTGGTCCTGCAACTTTATCCGCCTCCATCCAGTCTATTAA
TTGTTGCCGGGAAGCTAGAGTAAGTAGTTCGCCAGTTAATAGTTTGCGCAACGTTGTTGCCATTGCTACA
GGCATCGTGGTGTCACGCTCGTCGTTTGGTATGGCTTCATTCAGCTCCGGTTCCCAACGATCAAGGCGAG
TTACATGATCCCCCATGTTGTGCAAAAAAGCGGTTAGCTCCTTCGGTCCTCCGATCGTTGTCAGAAGTAA
GTTGGCCGCAGTGTTATCACTCATGGTTATGGCAGCACTGCATAATTCTCTTACTGTCATGCCATCCGTA
AGATGCTTTTCTGTGACTGGTGAGTACTCAACCAAGTCATTCTGAGAATAGTGTATGCGGCGACCGAGTT
GCTCTTGCCCGGCGTCAATACGGGATAATACCGCGCCACATAGCAGAACTTTAAAAGTGCTCATCATTGG
AAAACGTTCTTCGGGGCGAAAACTCTCAAGGATCTTACCGCTGTTGAGATCCAGTTCGATGTAACCCACT
CGTGCACCCAACTGATCTTCAGCATCTTTTACTTTCACCAGCGTTTCTGGGTGAGCAAAAACAGGAAGGC
AAAATGCCGCAAAAAAGGGAATAAGGGCGACACGGAAATGTTGAATACTCATACTCTTCCTTTTTCAATA
TTATTGAAGCATTTATCAGGGTTATTGTCTCATGAGCGGATACATATTTGAATGTATTTAGAAAAATAAA
CAAATAGGGGTTCCGCGCACATTTCCCCGAAAAGTGCCACCTGACGTCGACGGATCGGGAGATCTCCCGA
TCCCCTATGGTGCACTCTCAGTACAATCTGCTCTGATGCCGCATAGTTAAGCCAGTATCTGCTCCCTGCT
TGTGTGTTGGAGGTCGCTGAGTAGTGCGCGAGCAAAATTTAAGCTACAACAAGGCAAGGCTTGACCGACA
ATTGCATGAAGAATCTGCTTAGGGTTAGGCGTTTTGCGCTGCTTCGCGATGTACGGGCCAGATATACGCG
TTGACATTGATTATTGACTAGTTATTAATAGTAATCAATTACGGGGTCATTAGTTCATAGCCCATATATG
GAGTTCCGCGTTACATAACTTACGGTAAATGGCCCGCCTGGCTGACCGCCCAACGACCCCCGCCCATTGA
CGTCAATAATGACGTATGTTCCCATAGTAACGCCAATAGGGACTTTCCATTGACGTCAATGGGTGGAGTA
TTTACGGTAAACTGCCCACTTGGCAGTACATCAAGTGTATCATATGCCAAGTACGCCCCCTATTGACGTC
AATGACGGTAAATGGCCCGCCTGGCATTATGCCCAGTACATGACCTTATGGGACTTTCCTACTTGGCAGT
ACATCTACGTATTAGTCATCGCTATTACCATGGTGATGCGGTTTTGGCAGTACATCAATGGGCGTGGATA
GCGGTTTGACTCACGGGGATTTCCAAGTCTCCACCCCATTGACGTCAATGGGAGTTTGTTTTGGCACCAA
AATCAACGGGACTTTCCAAAATGTCGTAACAACTCCGCCCCATTGACGCAAATGGGCGGTAGGCGTGTAC
GGTGGGAGGTCTATATAAGCAGAGCTCTCCCTATCAGTGATAGAGATCTCCCTATCAGTGATAGAGATCG
TCGACGAGCTCGTTTAGTGAACCGTCAGATCGCCTGGAGACGCCATCCACGCTGTTTTGACCTCCATAGA
AGACACCGGGACCGATCCAGCCTCCGGACTCTAGCGTTTAAACTTAAGCTTTAGACAAGTTTGTACAAAA
AAGCAGGCTCCGCGGCCGCCCCCTTCACCATGGCGGCGGGGGGCAGGATGGAGGACGGTTCCTTGGATAT
CACCCAGAGTATTGAAGACGACCCACTTCTGGATGCCCAGCTTCTCCCACACCACTCATTACAAGCTCAC
TTTAGACCCCGATTCCATCCTCTTCCTACAGTCATCATAGTGAATCTTCTGTGGTTTATTCATCTCGTGT
TTGTTGTTTTAGCATTTTTAACAGGTGTGCTTTGTTCTTATCCTAATCCAAATGAGGACAAGTGCCCAGG
AAATTACACAAACCCATTGAAAGTTCAGACGGTTATAATCCTTGGGAAAGTTATTTTGTGGATTCTCCAT
TTACTCCTTGAATGCTACATCCAGTATCACCACAGCAAAATCAGAAACCGAGGCTATAACTTGATCTACC
GATCAACAAGGCATCTCAAGAGACTTGCGTTGATGATACAGTCCTCTGGCAACACAGTGCTTCTCCTCAT
ACTGTGCATGCAGCACTCCTTCCCAGAGCCTGGCAGATTGTATCTTGACCTCATTCTGGCCATCTTGGCA
CTGGAACTCATCTGTTCCCTGATATGTCTCCTCATTTACACAGTGAAAATCCGGAGATTTAATAAAGCTA
AACCAGAGCCTGATATACTTGAAGAAGAAAAAATCTATGCTTACCCCAGCAATATTACCTCGGAGACTGG
ATTCAGAACTATTTCAAGCCTAGAAGAAATTGTTGAAAAGCAAGGAGACACCATTGAATACCTGAAGCGA
CACAATGCGCTGCTGAGTAAGCGATTGTTGGCTCTCACTTCCTCAGACCTGGGCTGTCAGCCAAGTAGAA
CGGGAGGTGGAGGTAGTAAGGGTGGGCGCGCCGACCCAGCTTTCTTGTACAAAGTGGTTGATTCTAGAAT
GAAGGACAACACCGTGCCCCTGAAGCTGATCGCCCTGCTGGCCAACGGCGAGTTCCACAGCGGCGAGCAG
CTGGGCGAGACCCTGGGCATGAGCCGGGCCGCCATCAACAAGCACATCCAGACCCTGCGGGACTGGGGCG
TGGACGTGTTCACCGTGCCCGGCAAGGGCTACAGCCTGCCCGAGCCCATCCAGCTGCTGAACGCCAAGCA
GATCCTGGGCCAGCTGGACGGCGGCAGCGTGGCCGTGCTGCCCGTGATCGACAGCACCAACCAGTACCTG
CTGGACCGGATCGGCGAGCTGAAGAGCGGCGACGCCTGCATCGCCGAGTACCAGCAGGCCGGCCGGGGCG
GCCGGGGCCGGAAGTGGTTCAGCCCCTTCGGCGCCAACCTGTACCTGAGCATGTTCTGGCGGCTGGAGCA
GGGCCCCGCCGCCGCCATCGGCCTGAGCCTGGTGATCGGCATCGTGATGGCCGAGGTGCTGCGGAAGCTG
GGCGCCGACAAGGTGCGGGTGAAGTGGCCCAACGACCTGTACCTGCAGGACCGGAAGCTGGCCGGCATCC
TGGTGGAGCTGACCGGCAAGACCGGCGACGCCGCCCAGATCGTGATCGGCGCCGGCATCAACATGGCCAT
GCGGCGGGTGGAGGAGAGCGTGGTGAACCAGGGCTGGATCACCCTGCAGGAGGCCGGCATCAACCTGGAC
CGGAACACCCTGGCCGCCATGCTGATCCGGGAGCTGCGGGCCGCCCTGGAGCTGTTCGAGCAGGAGGGCC
TGGCCCCCTACCTGAGCCGGTGGGAGAAGCTGGACAACTTCATCAACCGGCCCGTGAAGCTGATCATCGG
CGACAAGGAGATCTTCGGCATCAGCCGGGGCATCGACAAGCAGGGCGCCCTGCTGCTGGAGCAGGACGGC
ATCATCAAGCCCTGGATGGGCGGCGAGATCAGCCTGCGGAGCGCCGAGAAGGGGGGATCTGGCCCCGGCG
GCGGCGCGCCAGACTACAAAGACGATGACGATAAATAACTCGAGTCTAGAGGGCCCGTTTAAACCCGCTG
ATCAGCCTCGACTGTGCCTTCTAGTTGCCAGCCATCTGTTGTTTGCCCCTCCCCCGTGCCTTCCTTGACC
CTGGAAGGTGCCACTCCCACTGTCCTTTCCTAATAAAATGAGGAAATTGCATCGCATTGTCTGAGTAGGT
GTCATTCTATTCTGGGGGGTGGGGTGGGGCAGGACAGCAAGGGGGAGGATTGGGAAGACAATAGCAGGCA
TGCTGGGGATGCGGTGGGCTCTATGGCTTCTGAGGCGGAAAGAACCAGCTGGGGCTCTAGGGGGTATCCC
C
[124 nt withheld, positions 4202-4325]
C
[91 nt withheld, positions 4327-4417]
AGGGTGATGGTTCACGTACCTAGAAGTTCCTATTCCGAAGTTCCTATTCTCTAGAAAGTATAGGAACTTC
CTTGGCCAAAAAGCCTGAACTCACCGCGACGTCTGTCGAGAAGTTTCTGATCGAAAAGTTCGACAGCGTC
TCCGACCTGATGCAGCTCTCGGAGGGCGAAGAATCTCGTGCTTTCAGCTTCGATGTAGGAGGGCGTGGAT
ATGTCCTGCGGGTAAATAGCTGCGCCGATGGTTTCTACAAAGATCGTTATGTTTATCGGCACTTTGCATC
GGCCGCGCTCCCGATTCCGGAAGTGCTTGACATTGGGGAGTTCAGCGAGAGCCTGACCTATTGCATCTCC
CGCCGTGCACAGGGTGTCACGTTGCAAGACCTGCCTGAAACCGAACTGCCCGCTGTTCTGCAGCCGGTCG
CGGAGGCCATGGATGCGATCGCTGCGGCCGATCTTAGCCAGACGAGCGGGTTCGGCCCATTCGGACCGCA
AGGAATCGGTCAATACACTACATGGCGTGATTTCATATGCGCGATTGCTGATCCCCATGTGTATCACTGG
CAAACTGTGATGGACGACACCGTCAGTGCGTCCGTCGCGCAGGCTCTCGATGAGCTGATGCTTTGGGCCG
AGGACTGCCCCGAAGTCCGGCACCTCGTGCACGCGGATTTCGGCTCCAACAATGTCCTGACGGACAATGG
CCGCATAACAGCGGTCATTGACTGGAGCGAGGCGATGTTCGGGGATTCCCAATACGAGGTCGCCAACATC
TTCTTCTGGAGGCCGTGGTTGGCTTGTATGGAGCAGCAGACGCGCTACTTCGAGCGGAGGCATCCGGAGC
TTGCAGGATCGCCGCGGCTCCGGGCGTATATGCTCCGCATTGGTCTTGACCAACTCTATCAGAGCTTGGT
TGACGGCAATTTCGATGATGCAGCTTGGGCGCAGGGTCGATGCGACGCAATCGTCCGATCCGGAGCCGGG
ACTGTCGGGCGTACACAAATCGCCCGCAGAAGCGCGGCCGTCTGGACCGATGGCTGTGTAGAAGTACTCG
CCGATAGTGGAAACCGACGCCCCAGCACTCGTCCGAGGGCAAAGGAATAGCACGTACTACGAGATTTCGA
TTCCACCGCCGCCTTCTATGAAAGGTTGGGCTTCGGAATCGTTTTCCGGGACGCCGGCTGGATGATCCTC
CAGCGCGGGGATCTCATGCTGGAGTTCTTCGCCCACCCCAACTTGTTTATTGCAGCTTATAATGGTTACA
AATAAAGCAATAGCATCACAAATTTCACAAATAAAGCATTTTTTTCACTGCATTCTAGTTGTGGTTTGTC
CAAACTCATCAATGTATCTTATCATGTCTGTATACCGTCGACCTCTAGCTAGAGCTTGGCGTAATCATGG
TCATAGCTGTTTCCTGTGTGAAATTGTTATCCGCTCACAATTCCACACAACATACGAGCCGGAAGCATAA
AGTGTAAAGCCTGGGGTGCCTAATGAGTGAGCTAACTCACATTAATTGCGTTGCGCTCACTGCCCGCTTT
CCAGTCGGGAAACCTGTCGTGCCAGCTGCATTAATGAATCGGCCAACGCGCGGGGAGAGGCGGTTTGCGT
ATTGGGCGCTCTTCCGCTTCCTCGCTCACTGACTCGCTGCGCTCGGTCGTTCGGCTGCGGCGAGCGGTAT
CAGCTCACTCAAAGGCGGTAATACGGTTATCCACAGAATCAGGGGATAACGCAGGAAAGAACATGTGAGC
AAAAGGCCAGCAAAAGGCCAGGAACCGTAAAAAGGCCGCGTTGCTGGCGTTTTTCCATAGGCTCCGCCCC
CCTGACGAGCATCACAAAAATCGACGCTCAAGTCAGAGGTGGCGAAACCCGACAGGACTATAAAGATACC
AGGCGTTTCCCCCTGGAAGCTCCCTCGTGCGCTCTCCTGTTCCGACCCTGCCGCTTACCGGATACCTGTC
CGCCTTTCTCCCTTCGGGAAGCGTGGCGCTTTCTCATAGCTCACGCTGTAGGTATCTCAGTTCGGTGTAG
GTCGTTCGCTCCAAGCTGGGCTGTGTGCACGAACCCCCCGTTCAGCCCGACCGCTGCGCCTTATCCGGTA
ACTATCGTCTTGAGTCCAACCCGGTAAGACACGACTTATCGCCACTGGCAGCAGCCACTGGTAACAGGAT
TAGCAGAGCGAGGTATGTAGGCGGTGCTACAGAGTTCTTGAAGTGGTGGCCTAACTACGGCTACACTAGA
AGAACAGTATTTGGTATCTGCGCTCTGCTGAAGCCAGTTACCTTCGGAAAAAGAGTTGGTAGCTCTTGAT
CCGGCAAACAAACCACCGCTGGTAGCGGTGGTTTTTTTGTTTGCAAGCAGCAGATTACGCGCAGAAAAAA
AGGATCTCAAGAAGATCCTTTGATCTTTTCTACGGGGTCTGACGCTCAGTGGAACGAAAACTCACGTTAA
GGGATTTTGGTCATGAGATTATCAAAAAGGATCTTCACCTAGATCCTTTTAAATTAAAAATGAAGTTTTA
AATCAATCTAAAGTATATATGAGTAAACTTGGTCTGACAGTTACCAATGCTTAATCAGTGAGGCACCTAT
CTCAGCGAT
Features (pLannotate 1.2.2; 25 found; start..end, strand, type, name):
    823..927     -  promoter       AmpR promoter: bla
    986..1038    -  misc_feature   bom (fragment): basis of mobility region from pBR322
   1193..1572    +  enhancer       CMV enhancer: human cytomegalovirus immediate early enhancer
   1573..1776    +  promoter       CMV promoter: human cytomegalovirus (CMV) immediate early promoter
   1778..1797    +  promoter       PLtetO-1 promoter (fragment): modified phage lambda PL promoter with tet operator sites (Lutz and Bujard, 1997)
   1799..1818    +  promoter       PLtetO-1 promoter (fragment): modified phage lambda PL promoter with tet operator sites (Lutz and Bujard, 1997)
   1826..1859    +  promoter       TRE3GV promoter (fragment): 3rd-generation Tet-responsive promoter that can be activated by binding of Tet-On® 3G, optimized for retroviral and lentiviral vectors
   1945..1969    +  protein_bind   attB1: mutant version of attB; recombination site for the Gateway® BP reaction BP Clonase™
   1990..2802    +  CDS            TMEM192: TM192_HUMAN - Experimental evidence at protein level: Swiss-Prot protein existence level 1. From Homo sapiens (Human).
   2834..2858    -  protein_bind   attB2: mutant version of attB; recombination site for the Gateway® BP reaction BP Clonase™
   2869..3831    +  CDS            birA: BIRA_ECOLI - Also known as bioR, dhbB. Experimental evidence at protein level: Swiss-Prot protein existence level 1. Acts both as a biotin--[acetyl-CoA-carboxylase] ligase and a biotin-operon repressor. In the presence of ATP, BirA activates biotin to form the BirA-biotinyl-5'-adenylate (BirA-bio-5'-AMP or holoBirA) complex. HoloBirA can either transfer the biotinyl moiety to the biotin carboxyl carrier protein (BCCP) subunit of acetyl-CoA carboxylase, or bind to the biotin operator site and inhibit transcription of the operon. From Escherichia coli (strain K12).
   3862..3885    +  CDS            3xFLAG (fragment): three tandem FLAG® epitope tags
   3932..4156    +  polyA_signal   bGH poly(A) signal: bovine growth hormone polyadenylation signal
   4160..4181    +  promoter       SV40 promoter (fragment): SV40 enhancer and early promoter
   4202..4435    +  rep_origin     f1 ori (fragment) (sequence partly withheld): f1 bacteriophage origin of replication; arrow indicates direction of (+) strand synthesis
   4440..4487    +  protein_bind   FRT: FLP-mediated recombination occurs in the 8-bp core sequence TCTAGAAA (Turan and Bode, 2011). FLP recombinase from the Saccharomyces cerevisiae 2μ plasmid
   4495..5517    +  CDS            HygR: hygromycin B phosphotransferase confers resistance to hygromycin
   5527..5652    +  CDS            ble (fragment): BLE_KLEPN - Experimental evidence at protein level: Swiss-Prot protein existence level 1. Binding protein with a strong affinity to the bleomycin family of antibiotics. Binds to CL990; an antimitotic-antibiotic compound. From Klebsiella pneumoniae.
   5647..5768    +  polyA_signal   SV40 poly(A) signal: SV40 polyadenylation signal
   5841..5857    -  protein_bind   lac operator: The lac repressor binds to the lac operator to inhibit transcription in E. coli. This inhibition can be relieved by adding lactose or isopropyl-β-D-thiogalactopyranoside (IPTG). lac repressor encoded by lacI
   5865..5895    -  promoter       lac promoter: promoter for the E. coli lac operon
   5910..5931    -  protein_bind   CAP binding site: CAP binding activates transcription in the presence of cAMP. E. coli catabolite activator protein
   5944..6036    -  CDS            lacI (fragment): lac repressor; lacI; The lac repressor binds to the lac operator to inhibit transcription in E. coli. This inhibition can be relieved by adding lactose or isopropyl-β-D-thiogalactopyranoside (IPTG).
   6219..6807    -  rep_origin     ori: high-copy-number ColE1/pMB1/pBR322/pUC origin of replication
   6978..822     -  CDS            AmpR (across the origin): β-lactamase; bla; confers resistance to ampicillin, carbenicillin, and related antibiotics
