[The description below was written by a language model from this plasmid's Addgene catalogue record and pLannotate feature annotations shown in this document.]
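Description:
pcDNA-pDEST_TMEM192_BirA_Flag is a mammalian expression plasmid of about 7 kb, built on the pcDNA5-pDEST-BirA-Flag-C-term Gateway destination backbone. It is propagated in E. coli through a high-copy ColE1/pUC-type origin under ampicillin selection (AmpR with its bla promoter). The payload is the human TMEM192 coding sequence, a lysosomal membrane protein, flanked by attB1 and attB2 sites left over from Gateway recombination. It is followed by E. coli biotin ligase BirA and a FLAG epitope, which gives a TMEM192-BirA-FLAG fusion tagged at the C terminus. The record notes the R118G mutation in BirA. This is the promiscuous variant that releases activated biotin and so labels nearby proteins rather than only its natural substrate.

Expression is driven by the CMV enhancer and promoter and terminated by the bGH polyadenylation signal. Short annotated fragments matching tet operator-containing promoters lie directly downstream of the CMV promoter. This suggests a tetracycline-regulatable CMV/TetO arrangement that would be repressed in cells expressing the Tet repressor, although the catalogue fields do not state inducibility. Downstream, an FRT site sits immediately in front of a hygromycin resistance gene that has an SV40 poly(A) signal but no annotated promoter of its own. This layout is typical of vectors designed for FLP-mediated integration into a genomic FRT landing site, where insertion supplies the promoter and allows hygromycin selection of isogenic stable lines.

The stated purpose is BioID. Anchoring the promiscuous ligase to the lysosome through TMEM192 allows proximity biotinylation, and the labelled neighbouring proteins can then be captured and identified. The FLAG tag serves to detect the fusion protein.
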