Addgene plasmid #227958: pcDNA-pDEST_TMEM192_BirA_Flag
Purpose: BioID experiment
Depositing lab: Alessandro Ori. Publication: Cell-type resolved protein atlas of brain lysosomes identifies SLC45A1-associated disease as a lysosomal disorder. Ghoochani A, Heiby JC, Rawat ES, Medoh UN, Di Fraia D, Dong W, Gastou M, Rastogi M, Hernandez V, Nyame K, Laqtom NN, Durso W, Valkova C, Isakova A, Kaether C, Wernig M, Gomez-Ospina N, Franke C, Ori A, Abu-Remaileh M. Cell. 2026 Feb 5;189(3):765-782.e31. doi: 10.1016/j.cell.2025.12.012. Epub 2026 Jan 22. PubMed 41576950.
Backbone
  Vector backbone: pcDNA5-pDEST-BirA-Flag-C-term
  Vector type: Mammalian Expression
Growth in bacteria
  Bacterial resistance: Ampicillin, 100 μg/mL
  Growth temperature: 37°C
  Growth strain: DH5alpha
  Copy number: Unknown
Gene/Insert
  Gene/Insert name: TMEM192
  Species: H. sapiens (human)
  Mutation: R118G in BirA
  Entrez Gene: TMEM192
  Tag / fusion protein: BirA-FLAG (C terminal on backbone)
  Cloning method: TOPO Cloning
Terms and licenses: Academic/Nonprofit Terms; Industry Terms: Not Available to Industry
How to cite: pcDNA-pDEST_TMEM192_BirA_Flag was a gift from Alessandro Ori (Addgene plasmid # 227958 ; http://n2t.net/addgene:227958 ; RRID:Addgene_227958)
